>Addgene plasmid #174270 | pAPM-miR30-LRPPRC-ts3 | addgene full sequence | sequence record 343460 | Addgene NGS Result
GCTCTCCTGTTCCGACCCTGCCGCTTACCGGATACCTGTCCGCCTTTCTCCCTTCGGGAAGCGTGGCGCT
TTCTCATAGCTCACGCTGTAGGTATCTCAGTTCGGTGTAGGTCGTTCGCTCCAAGCTGGGCTGTGTGCAC
GAACCCCCCGTTCAGCCCGACCGCTGCGCCTTATCCGGTAACTATCGTCTTGAGTCCAACCCGGTAAGAC
ACGACTTATCGCCACTGGCAGCAGCCACTGGTAACAGGATTAGCAGAGCGAGGTATGTAGGCGGTGCTAC
AGAGTTCTTGAAGTGGTGGCCTAACTACGGCTACACTAGAAGAACAGTATTTGGTATCTGCGCTCTGCTG
AAGCCAGTTACCTTCGGAAAAAGAGTTGGTAGCTCTTGATCCGGCAAACAAACCACCGCTGGTAGCGGTG
GTTTTTTTGTTTGCAAGCAGCAGATTACGCGCAGAAAAAAAGGATCTCAAGAAGATCCTTTGATCTTTTC
TACGGGGTCTGACGCTCAGTGGAACGAAAACTCACGTTAAGGGATTTTGGTCATGAGATTATCAAAAAGG
ATCTTCACCTAGATCCTTTTAAATTAAAAATGAAGTTTTAAATCAATCTAAAGTATATATGAGTAAACTT
GGTCTGACAGTTACCAATGCTTAATCAGTGAGGCACCTATCTCAGCGATCTGTCTATTTCGTTCATCCAT
AGTTGCCTGACTCCCCGTCGTGTAGATAACTACGATACGGGAGGGCTTACCATCTGGCCCCAGTGCTGCA
ATGATACCGCGAGACCCACGCTCACCGGCTCCAGATTTATCAGCAATAAACCAGCCAGCCGGAAGGGCCG
AGCGCAGAAGTGGTCCTGCAACTTTATCCGCCTCCATCCAGTCTATTAATTGTTGCCGGGAAGCTAGAGT
AAGTAGTTCGCCAGTTAATAGTTTGCGCAACGTTGTTGCCATTGCTACAGGCATCGTGGTGTCACGCTCG
TCGTTTGGTATGGCTTCATTCAGCTCCGGTTCCCAACGATCAAGGCGAGTTACATGATCCCCCATGTTGT
GCAAAAAAGCGGTTAGCTCCTTCGGTCCTCCGATCGTTGTCAGAAGTAAGTTGGCCGCAGTGTTATCACT
CATGGTTATGGCAGCACTGCATAATTCTCTTACTGTCATGCCATCCGTAAGATGCTTTTCTGTGACTGGT
GAGTACTCAACCAAGTCATTCTGAGAATAGTGTATGCGGCGACCGAGTTGCTCTTGCCCGGCGTCAATAC
GGGATAATACCGCGCCACATAGCAGAACTTTAAAAGTGCTCATCATTGGAAAACGTTCTTCGGGGCGAAA
ACTCTCAAGGATCTTACCGCTGTTGAGATCCAGTTCGATGTAACCCACTCGTGCACCCAACTGATCTTCA
GCATCTTTTACTTTCACCAGCGTTTCTGGGTGAGCAAAAACAGGAAGGCAAAATGCCGCAAAAAAGGGAA
TAAGGGCGACACGGAAATGTTGAATACTCATACTCTTCCTTTTTCAATATTATTGAAGCATTTATCAGGG
TTATTGTCTCATGAGCGGATACATATTTGAATGTATTTAGAAAAATAAACAAATAGGGGTTCCGCGCACA
TTTCCCCGAAAAGTGCCACCTGACGTCGACGGATCGGGAGATCTCCCGATCCCCTATGGTGCACTCTCAG
TACAATCTGCTCTGATGCCGCATAGTTAAGCCAGTATCTGCTCCCTGCTTGTGTGTTGGAGGTCGCTGAG
TAGTGCGCGAGCAAAATTTAAGCTACAACAAGGCAAGGCTTGACCGACAATTGCATGAAGAATCTGCTTA
GGGTTAGGCGTTTTGCGCTGCTTCGCGATGTACGGGCCAGATATACGCGCTGTGGAATGTGTGTCAGTTA
GGGTGTGGAAAGTCCCCAGGCTCCCCAGCAGGCAGAAGTATGCAAAGCATGCATCTCAATTAGTCAGCAA
CCAGGTGTGGAAAGTCCCCAGGCTCCCCAGCAGGCAGAAGTATGCAAAGCATGCATCTCAATTAGTCAGC
AACCATAGTCCCGCCCCTAACTCCGCCCATCCCGCCCCTAACTCCGCCCAGTTCCGCCCATTCTCCGCCC
CATGGCTGACTAATTTTTTTTATTTATGCAGAGGCCGAGGCCGCCTCTGCCTCTGAGCTATTCCAGAAGT
AGTGAGGAGGCTTTTTTGGAGGCCTAGGCTTTTGCAAAAAGCTCGCGTTGACATTGATTATTGACTAGTT
ATTAATAGTAATCAATTACGGGGTCATTAGTTCATAGCCCATATATGGAGTTCCGCGTTACATAACTTAC
GGTAAATGGCCCGCCTGGCTGACCGCCCAACGACCCCCGCCCATTGACGTCAATAATGACGTATGTTCCC
ATAGTAACGCCAATAGGGACTTTCCATTGACGTCAATGGGTGGAGTATTTACGGTAAACTGCCCACTTGG
CAGTACATCAAGTGTATCATATGCCAAGTACGCCCCCTATTGACGTCAATGACGGTAAATGGCCCGCCTG
GCATTATGCCCAGTACATGACCTTATGGGACTTTCCTACTTGGCAGTACATCTACGTATTAGTCATCGCT
ATTACCATGGTGATGCGGTTTTGGCAGTACATCAATGGGCGTGGATAGCGGTTTGACTCACGGGGATTTC
CAAGTCTCCACCCCATTGACGTCAATGGGAGTTTGTTTTGGCACCAAAATCAACGGGACTTTCCAAAATG
TCGTAACAACTCCGCCCCATTGACGCAAATGGGCGGTAGGCGTGTACGGTGGGAGGTCTATATAAGCAGC
GCGTTTTGCCTGTACTGGGTCTCTCTGGTTAGACCAGATCTGAGCCTGGGAGCTCTCTGGCTAACTAGGG
AACCCACTGCTTAAGCCTCAATAAAGCTTGCCTTGAGTGCTTCAAGTAGTGTGTGCCCGTCTGTTGTGAG
ACTCTGGTAACTAGAGATCCCTCAGACCCTTTTAGTCAGTGTGGAAAATCTCTAGCAGTGGCGCCCGAAC
AGGGACTTGAAAGCGAAAGGGAAACCAGAGGAGCTCTCTCGACGCAGGACTCGGCTTGCTGAAGCGCGCA
CGGCAAGAGGCGAGGGGCGGCGACTGGTGAGTACGCCAAAAATTTTGACTAGCGGAGGCTAGAAGGAGAG
AGATGGGTGCGAGAGCGTCAGTATTAAGCGGGGGAGAATTAGATCGCGATGGGAAAAAATTCGGTTAAGG
CCAGGGGGAAAGAAAAAATATAAATTAAAACATATAGTATGGGCAAGCAGGGAGCTAGAACGATTCGCAG
TTAATCCTGGCCTGTTAGAAACATCAGAAGGCTGTAGACAAATACTGGGACAGCTACAACCATCCCTTCA
GACAGGATCAGAAGAACTTAGATCATTATATAATACAGTAGCAACCCTCTATTGTGTGCATCAAAGGATA
GAGATAAAAGACACCAAGGAAGCTTTAGACAAGATAGAGGAAGAGCAAAACAAAAGTAAGACCACCGCAC
AGCAAGCGGCCGGCCGCTGATCTTCAGACCTGGAGGAGGAGATATGAGGGACAATTGGAGAAGTGAATTA
TATAAATATAAAGTAGTAAAAATTGAACCATTAGGAGTAGCACCCACCAAGGCAAAGAGAAGAGTGGTGC
AGAGAGAAAAAAGAGCAGTGGGAATAGGAGCTTTGTTCCTTGGGTTCTTGGGAGCAGCAGGAAGCACTAT
GGGCGCAGCGTCAATGACGCTGACGGTACAGGCCAGACAATTATTGTCTGGTATAGTGCAGCAGCAGAAC
AATTTGCTGAGGGCTATTGAGGCGCAACAGCATCTGTTGCAACTCACAGTCTGGGGCATCAAGCAGCTCC
AGGCAAGAATCCTGGCTGTGGAAAGATACCTAAAGGATCAACAGCTCCTGGGGATTTGGGGTTGCTCTGG
AAAACTCATTTGCACCACTGCTGTGCCTTGGAATGCTAGTTGGAGTAATAAATCTCTGGAACAGATTTGG
AATCACACGACTTGGATGGAGTGGGACAGAGAAATTAACAATTACACAAGCTTAATACACTCCTTAATTG
AAGAATCGCAAAACCAGCAAGAAAAGAATGAACAAGAATTATTGGAATTAGATAAATGGGCAAGTTTGTG
GAATTGGTTTAACATAACAAATTGGCTGTGGTATATAAAATTATTCATAATGATAGTAGGAGGCTTGGTA
GGTTTAAGAATAGTTTTTGCTGTACTTTCTATAGTGAATAGAGTTAGGCAGGGATATTCACCATTATCGT
TTCAGACCCACCTCCCAACCCCGAGGGGACCCGACAGGCCCGAAGGAATAGAAGAAGAAGGTGGAGAGAG
AGACAGAGACAGATCCATTCGATTAGTGAACGGATCGGCACTGCGTGCGCCAATTCTGCAGACAAATGGC
AGTATTCATCCACAATTTTAAAAGAAAAGGGGGGATTGGGGGGTACAGTGCAGGGGAAAGAATAGTAGAC
ATAATAGCAACAGACATACAAACTAAAGAATTACAAAAACAAATTACAAAAATTCAAAATTTTCGGGTTT
ATTACAGGGACAGCAGAGATCCAGTTTGGTTAATTAACTGCAGCCCCGATAAAATAAAAGATTTTATTTA
GTCTCCAGAAAAAGGGGGGAATGAAAGACCCCACCTGTAGGTTTGGCAAGCTAGCTGCAGTAACGCCATT
TTGCAAGGCATGGAAAAATACCAAACCAAGAATAGAGAAGTTCAGATCAAGGGCGGGTACATGAAAATAG
CTAACGTTGGGCCAAACAGGATATCTGCGGTGAGCAGTTTCGGCCCCGGCCCGGGGCCAAGAACAGATGG
TCACCGCAGTTTCGGCCCCGGCCCGAGGCCAAGAACAGATGGTCCCCAGATATGGCCCAACCCTCAGCAG
TTTCTTAAGACCCATCAGATGTTTCCAGGCTCCCCCAAGGACCTGAAATGACCCTGCGCCTTATTTGAAT
TAACCAATCAGCCTGCTTCTCGCTTCTGTTCGCGCGCTTCTGCTTCCCGAGCTCTATAAAAGAGCTCACA
ACCCCTCACTCGGCGCGCCAGTCCTCCGACAGACTGAGTCGCCCGGGGGTCTAGAACGCGTGCCGCCATG
ACCGAATACAAACCTACCGTGAGGCTGGCTACAAGAGATGATGTCCCAAGGGCTGTGAGAACACTGGCCG
CCGCTTTTGCCGATTACCCTGCCACACGCCACACTGTGGACCCAGATCGGCATATCGAGAGAGTGACTGA
GCTGCAGGAACTGTTCCTGACCCGAGTGGGCCTGGACATTGGGAAGGTCTGGGTCGCAGACGATGGAGCA
GCTGTGGCTGTCTGGACCACACCAGAGAGCGTGGAAGCCGGAGCTGTCTTTGCAGAGATCGGCCCTAGAA
TGGCAGAACTGAGCGGCTCCAGGCTGGCAGCACAGCAGCAGATGGAGGGACTGCTGGCCCCACACAGGCC
TAAGGAACCAGCATGGTTCCTGGCTACCGTGGGGGTCTCTCCTGACCATCAGGGCAAAGGACTGGGAAGT
GCTGTGGTCCTGCCAGGAGTGGAGGCTGCAGAACGAGCTGGAGTCCCTGCATTTCTGGAGACCTCTGCTC
CACGAAACCTGCCCTTCTATGAACGGCTGGGCTTTACTGTGACCGCAGATGTGGAGGTCCCCGAAGGACC
TAGGACCTGGTGCATGACACGCAAACCCGGCGCCTGAGCGATCGCCGCGGCCGCCTTCTTAACCCAACAG
AAGGCTCGAGAAGGTATATTGCTGTTGACAGTGAGCGCCAGGAGGTCTATGAATATAAATAGTGAAGCCA
CAGATGTATTTATATTCATAGACCTCCTGATGCCTACTGCCTCGGACTTCAAGGGGCTAGAATTCGGCAG
CTGTAGATCTTAGCCACTTTTTAAAAGAAAAGGGGGGACTGGAAGGGCTAACTGCATCCGGACTGTACTG
GGTCTCTCTGGTTAGACCAGATCTGAGCCTGGGAGCTCTCTGGCTAACTAGGGAACCCACTGCTTAAGCC
TCAATAAAGCTTGCCTTGAGTGCTTCAAGTAGTGTGTGCCCGTCTGTTGTGTGACTCTGGTAACTAGAGA
TCCCTCAGACCCTTTTAGTCAGTGTGGAAAATCTCTAGCAGGGCCCGTTTCATGTGAGCAAAAGGCCAGC
AAAAGGCCAGGAACCGTAAAAAGGCCGCGTTGCTGGCGTTTTTCCATAGGCTCCGCCCCCCTGACGAGCA
TCACAAAAATCGACGCTCAAGTCAGAGGTGGCGAAACCCGACAGGACTATAAAGATACCAGGCGTTTCCC
CCTGGAAGCTCCCTCGTGC
Features (pLannotate 1.2.2; 19 found; start..end, strand, type, name):
    641..1501    -  CDS            AmpR: β-lactamase; bla; confers resistance to ampicillin, carbenicillin, and related antibiotics
   1502..1606    -  promoter       AmpR promoter: bla
   1665..1717    -  misc_feature   bom (fragment): basis of mobility region from pBR322
   1879..2208    +  promoter       SV40 promoter: SV40 enhancer and early promoter
   2220..2599    +  enhancer       CMV enhancer: human cytomegalovirus immediate early enhancer
   2600..2799    +  promoter       CMV promoter: human cytomegalovirus (CMV) immediate early promoter
   2817..2997    +  LTR            5' LTR (truncated): truncated 5' long terminal repeat (LTR) from HIV-1
   3044..3169    +  misc_feature   HIV-1 Ψ: packaging signal of human immunodeficiency virus type 1
   3153..3491    +  CDS            HIV-1 gag (fragment): gag protein from human immunodeficiency virus 1; gag
   3666..3899    +  misc_feature   RRE: The Rev response element (RRE) of HIV-1 allows for Rev-dependent mRNA export from the nucleus to the cytoplasm.
   4276..4376    +  CDS            Rev (fragment): human immunodeficiency virus 1 (HIV-1) Rev protein; rev; enhances nuclear export of unspliced and incompletely spliced viral mRNAs
   4426..4543    +  misc_feature   cPPT/CTS: central polypurine tract and central termination sequence of HIV-1
   4680..5087    +  promoter       SFFV promoter: spleen focus-forming virus long terminal repeat (LTR) promoter
   5108..5704    +  CDS            pac: PUAC_STRAD - Protein predicted: Swiss-Prot protein existence level 4. Detoxification of puromycin. From Streptomyces alboniger.
   5729..5774    +  ncRNA          5' miR-30a (fragment): sequence upstream of the 71-nt precursor of the human miR-30a microRNA (Zeng et al., 2002) miRNA
   5844..5869    +  ncRNA          3' miR-30a (fragment): sequence downstream of the 71-nt precursor of the human miR-30a microRNA (Zeng et al., 2002) miRNA
   5899..5918    +  misc_feature   cPPT/CTS (fragment): central polypurine tract and central termination sequence of HIV-1
   5950..6130    +  LTR            5' LTR (truncated): truncated 5' long terminal repeat (LTR) from HIV-1
   6201..470     -  rep_origin     ori (across the origin): high-copy-number ColE1/pMB1/pBR322/pUC origin of replication
