[The description below was written by a language model from this plasmid's Addgene catalogue record and pLannotate feature annotations shown in this document.]
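Description:
pAPM-miR30-LRPPRC-ts3 is an HIV-1-based lentiviral RNAi vector built on the pAPM-miR30 backbone and designed to knock down human LRPPRC. In bacteria it is maintained through a high-copy ColE1/pUC-type origin and selected with ampicillin via the β-lactamase gene. The annotated sequence record is about 6.3 kb.

A CMV enhancer/promoter sits directly upstream of a truncated HIV-1 5' LTR, so that genomic vector RNA can be produced in packaging cells. It is followed by the Ψ packaging signal with a partial gag sequence, the Rev response element for Rev-dependent nuclear export, and the cPPT/CTS, which aids nuclear import of the reverse-transcribed genome. The vector ends in a second truncated LTR. No viral structural or enzymatic genes are annotated, so these functions would have to be supplied in trans during packaging.

The payload is a single transcription unit driven by the spleen focus-forming virus (SFFV) LTR promoter. This promoter expresses the puromycin N-acetyltransferase gene (pac), followed immediately by 5' and 3' miR-30a flanking sequences that bracket the LRPPRC-targeting hairpin. Embedding the shRNA in a microRNA scaffold allows it to be transcribed by RNA polymerase II and processed through the endogenous miRNA pathway. Placing it on the same transcript as pac links puromycin resistance to expression of the knockdown cassette. The "ts3" in the name probably denotes one of several target sites, though the record does not say so. An SV40 enhancer/early promoter is also annotated in the backbone outside the LTRs, but its role is not stated. The associated study concerns innate immune detection of intron-containing RNA expressed from the HIV-1 provirus, so the construct serves to deplete LRPPRC stably in transduced, puromycin-selected human cells.
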