Addgene plasmid #174270: pAPM-miR30-LRPPRC-ts3
Purpose: LRPPRC knockdown
Depositing lab: Jeremy Luban. Depositing organization: University of Massachusetts, Worcester. Publication: IFIH1 (MDA5) is required for innate immune detection of intron-containing RNA expressed from the HIV-1 provirus. Guney MH, Nagalekshmi K, McCauley SM, Carbone C, Aydemir O, Luban J. Proc Natl Acad Sci U S A. 2024 Jul 16;121(29):e2404349121. doi: 10.1073/pnas.2404349121. Epub 2024 Jul 10. PubMed 38985764.
Backbone
  Vector backbone: pAPM-miR30
  Vector type: Lentiviral, RNAi
  Selectable markers: Puromycin
Growth in bacteria
  Bacterial resistance: Ampicillin, 100 μg/mL
  Growth temperature: 30°C
  Growth strain: NEB Stable
  Copy number: High Copy
Gene/Insert
  Gene/Insert name: LRPPRC shRNA
  gRNA/shRNA sequence: TTTATATTCATAGACCTCCTGA
  Species: H. sapiens (human)
  Entrez Gene: LRPPRC (a.k.a. CLONE-23970, GP130, LRP130, LSFC, MC4DN5)
  Promoter: SFFV
  Cloning method: Restriction Enzyme; 5′ cloning site unknown (unknown if destroyed)
Terms and licenses: Academic/Nonprofit Terms; Industry Terms: Not Available to Industry
Depositor comments: Please visit https://doi.org/10.1101/2023.11.17.567619 for bioRxiv preprint.
How to cite: pAPM-miR30-LRPPRC-ts3 was a gift from Jeremy Luban (Addgene plasmid # 174270 ; http://n2t.net/addgene:174270 ; RRID:Addgene_174270)
